Addgene plasmid #162042: pML104-natR412
Purpose: Expresses Cas9 and contains natR412 guide which targets the natR gene
Depositing lab: Jolanda Van Leeuwen. Depositing organization: Universite de Lausanne (UNIL). Publication: Natural variants suppress mutations in hundreds of essential genes. Parts L, Batte A, Lopes M, Yuen MW, Laver M, San Luis BJ, Yue JX, Pons C, Eray E, Aloy P, Liti G, van Leeuwen J. Mol Syst Biol. 2021 May;17(5):e10138. doi: 10.15252/msb.202010138. PubMed 34042294.
Backbone
  Vector backbone: pML104
  Backbone size w/o insert (bp): 11240
  Total vector size (bp): 11258
  Vector type: Yeast Expression, CRISPR
  Selectable markers: URA3
Growth in bacteria
  Bacterial resistance: Ampicillin, 100 μg/mL
  Growth temperature: 37°C
  Growth strain: DH5alpha
  Copy number: High Copy
Gene/Insert
  Gene/Insert name: natR412 guide
  Species: Synthetic
  Insert size (bp): 33
  Cloning method: Restriction Enzyme; 5′ cloning site SwaI (destroyed during cloning); 3′ cloning site BclI (destroyed during cloning)
  Sequencing primers: 5′ T3
Terms and licenses: Academic/Nonprofit Terms; Industry Terms: Not Available to Industry
Depositor comments: This plasmid is derived from Addgene plasmid #67638 pML104 (deposited by John Wyrick) with an inserted guide sequence using the BclI-SwaII restriction sites. Guide sequence: GTACCGCACCAGTGTCCCGG
How to cite: pML104-natR412 was a gift from Jolanda Van Leeuwen (Addgene plasmid # 162042 ; http://n2t.net/addgene:162042 ; RRID:Addgene_162042)
