[The description below was written by a language model from this plasmid's Addgene catalogue record and pLannotate feature annotations shown in this document.]
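Description:
pML104-natR412 is an 11.3 kb yeast CRISPR plasmid built on the pML104 backbone. It supplies both Cas9 and a single guide RNA from one episomal vector in Saccharomyces cerevisiae. It is a shuttle vector. In E. coli it replicates at high copy from a ColE1/pUC-type origin and is selected with ampicillin (AmpR). In yeast it is maintained by the 2μ origin and selected through the URA3 auxotrophic marker under its own promoter. Because URA3 can be counterselected with 5-FOA, the plasmid can in principle be removed from cells after editing. Remnants of a pBluescript-type backbone are also annotated, including an f1 origin, lacZα and MCS fragments, lac regulatory elements and T3/T7 promoters.

The payload consists of two expression units. Streptococcus pyogenes Cas9 is driven by the strong constitutive TDH3 (GAP) promoter and terminated by the ADH1 terminator. The guide cassette uses the SNR52 small nucleolar RNA promoter, followed by the targeting sequence, the S. pyogenes gRNA scaffold and the SUP4 terminator. The synthetic natR412 guide was inserted as a short oligonucleotide fragment between the SwaI and BclI sites of pML104, destroying both sites. The annotation software labels this roughly 20-nt spacer as a fragment of nourseothricin acetyltransferase, because the guide matches the nat1/natR resistance gene it targets. It is not a functional marker on this plasmid.

The stated purpose is to direct Cas9 cleavage to the natR gene. This would apply to yeast strains carrying a nourseothricin resistance cassette, although the record does not detail the specific downstream editing strategy.
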