Features (pLannotate 1.2.2; 25 found; start..end, strand, type, name):
      1..269     +  promoter       SNR52 promoter: promoter for the S. cerevisiae small nucleolar RNA gene SNR52
    270..290     +  CDS            NrsR (fragment): nourseothricin acetyltransferase; Streptomyces noursei nat1; confers resistance to nourseothricin
    290..364     +  misc_RNA       gRNA scaffold: guide RNA scaffold for the Streptococcus pyogenes CRISPR/Cas9 system
    369..388     +  terminator     SUP4 terminator: transcription terminator for the S. cerevisiae SUP4 tRNA gene
    506..693     -  terminator     ADH1 terminator: S. cerevisiae ADH1; transcription terminator for the S. cerevisiae alcohol dehydrogenase 1 (ADH1) gene
    751..4854    -  CDS            cas9: CAS9_STRP1 - Also known as csn1 From Streptococcus pyogenes serotype M1.
   4889..5555    -  promoter       GAP promoter: S. cerevisiae TDH3; promoter for glyceraldehyde-3-phosphate dehydrogenase
   5580..5633    +  misc_feature   MCS (fragment): pBluescript multiple cloning site
   5642..5660    -  promoter       T7 promoter: promoter for bacteriophage T7 RNA polymerase
   5668..5823    +  CDS            lacZα (fragment): LacZα fragment of β-galactosidase; lacZ fragment
   5827..6255    +  rep_origin     f1 ori (sequence partly withheld): f1 bacteriophage origin of replication; arrow indicates direction of (+) strand synthesis
   6283..6334    -  misc_feature   bom (fragment): basis of mobility region from pBR322
   6413..7216    -  CDS            URA3: orotidine-5'-phosphate decarboxylase, required for uracil biosynthesis; S. cerevisiae URA3; yeast auxotrophic marker, counterselectable with 5-fluoroorotic acid (5-FOA)
   7217..7432    -  promoter       URA3 promoter: S. cerevisiae URA3
   7440..7489    -  misc_feature   bom (fragment): basis of mobility region from pBR322
   7591..7626    -  CDS            rop (fragment): Rop protein, which maintains plasmids at low copy number; rop
   7694..9036    +  rep_origin     2μ ori: yeast 2μ plasmid origin of replication
   9063..9167    +  promoter       AmpR promoter: bla
   9168..10028   +  CDS            AmpR: β-lactamase; bla; confers resistance to ampicillin, carbenicillin, and related antibiotics
  10199..10787   +  rep_origin     ori: high-copy-number ColE1/pMB1/pBR322/pUC origin of replication
  10970..11062   +  CDS            lacI (fragment): lac repressor; lacI; The lac repressor binds to the lac operator to inhibit transcription in E. coli. This inhibition can be relieved by adding lactose or isopropyl-β-D-thiogalactopyranoside (IPTG).
  11075..11096   +  protein_bind   CAP binding site: CAP binding activates transcription in the presence of cAMP. E. coli catabolite activator protein
  11111..11141   +  promoter       lac promoter: promoter for the E. coli lac operon
  11145..11167   +  protein_bind   lac operator (fragment): The lac repressor binds to the lac operator to inhibit transcription in E. coli. This inhibition can be relieved by adding lactose or isopropyl-β-D-thiogalactopyranoside (IPTG). lac repressor encoded by lacI
  11210..11228   +  promoter       T3 promoter: promoter for bacteriophage T3 RNA polymerase
>Addgene plasmid #162042 | pML104-natR412 | addgene full sequence | sequence record 321817 | Addgene NGS Result
TCTTTGAAAAGATAATGTATGATTATGCTTTCACTCATATTTATACAGAAACTTGATGTTTTCTTTCGAG
TATATACAAGGTGATTACATGTACGTTTGAAGTACAACTCTAGATTTTGTAGTGCCCTCTTGGGCTAGCG
GTAAAGGTGCGCATTTTTTCACACCCTACAATGTTCTGTTCAAAAGATTTTGGTCAAACGCTGTAGAAGT
GAAAGTTGGTGCGCATGTTTCGGCGTTCGAAACTTCTCCGCAGTGAAAGATAAATGATCGTACCGCACCA
GTGTCCCGGGTTTTAGAGCTAGAAATAGCAAGTTAAAATAAGGCTAGTCCGTTATCAACTTGAAAAAGTG
GCACCGAGTCGGTGGTGCTTTTTTTGTTTTTTATGTCTTCGAGTCATGTAATTAGTTATAAGCATGTGAG
CTAAGACACTGTAATTGCCAATCTAAACGATACCACGGCCGCTCTAGAGAAATGGGGAGCGATTTGCAGG
CATTTGCTCGGCATGCCGGTAGAGGTGTGGTCAATAAGAGCGACCTCATGCTATACCTGAGAAAGCAACC
TGACCTACAGGAAAGAGTTACTCAAGAATAAGAATTTTCGTTTTAAAACCTAAGAGTCACTTTAAAATTT
GTATACACTTATTTTTTTTATAACTTATTTAATAATAAAAATCATAAATCATAAGAAATTCGCCTCGAGA
GTCTAGGATCCGGAACTACCTACCTTGCGCTTTTTCTTGGGAGCTCCCTCATCCCCTCCGAGCTGTGAGA
GGTCAATCCGAGTTTCGTAAAGTCCGGTGATGCTCTGGTGGATGAGGGTGGCGTCCAGCACTTCTTTGGT
GGAGGTATAGCGTTTCCGGTCGATGGTGGTGTCGAAGTACTTGAATGCGGCAGGGGCACCAAGATTGGTG
AGGGTGAACAGGTGGATGATATTCTCAGCCTGCTCCCGAATTGGTTTGTCTCTGTGCTTATTGTATGCGC
TAAGGACTTTATCGAGGTTGGCATCAGCGAGAATGACGCGTTTAGAAAACTCGGAAATCTGCTCAATGAT
CTCGTCCAGATAATGCTTATGCTGCTCCACAAACAGTTGCTTTTGCTCGTTGTCCTCGGGGCTCCCCTTC
AGCTTCTCGTAATGGCTTGCAAGGTAGAGGAAATTCACGTACTTGGAGGGGAGAGCCAGCTCATTACCCT
TCTGAAGTTCGCCAGCGGAGGCGAGCATCCGCTTCCGCCCATTCTCCAGTTCGAACAGGCTATACTTTGG
GAGCTTGATGATAAGGTCCTTCTTGACTTCCTTGTAACCTTTGGCTTCGAGAAAGTCAATTGGGTTCTTC
TCGAAGGAGCTGCGCTCCATAATGGTGATACCCAGCAGTTCCTTCACGCTCTTGAGCTTCTTAGACTTTC
CTTTTTCCACCTTAGCCACGACCAGGACAGAATAAGCCACAGTTGGTGAATCGAATCCGCCGTACTTCTT
AGGGTCCCAATCCTTCTTCCTTGCAATGAGCTTGTCGGAGTTGCGCTTGGGGAGGATTGATTCCTTAGAA
AAGCCTCCGGTTTGCACCTCGGTTTTCTTCACGATGTTCACTTGAGGCATAGAAAGCACTTTGCGCACGG
TAGCGAAATCTCTGCCCTTGTCCCACACGATTTCGCCAGTCTCCCCATTAGTCTCGATGAGCGGCCTCTT
CCGGATCTCACCGTTTGCAAGGGTGATTTCGGTCTTGAAGAAATTCATGATGTTGCTGTAGAAGAAGTAC
TTTGCGGTGGCCTTTCCGATCTCCTGCTCAGATTTGGCAATCATCTTGCGCACGTCGTAGACCTTGTAGT
CTCCGTACACGAACTCGCTTTCCAGCTTTGGGTACTTCTTGATTAGGGCGGTTCCCACCACGGCATTCAG
ATATGCGTCATGAGCATGATGATAGTTATTGATCTCCCGCACTTTGTAGAATTGAAAGTCCTTTCTGAAA
TCGCTGACCAGCTTGGACTTCAGGGTAATCACCTTCACCTCGCGGATAAGTTTGTCGTTTTCGTCGTACT
TGGTATTCATGCGTGAGTCAAGGATTTGGGCTACATGTTTAGTAATCTGCCGAGTCTCCACAAGTTGCCG
TTTAATGAATCCTGCTTTGTCCAGTTCGCTCAGTCCGCCCCTCTCAGCCTTAGTGAGATTGTCGAACTTC
CGCTGAGTGATTAGCTTTGCGTTCAGAAGCTGGCGCCAATAGTTCTTCATCTTTTTCACGACTTCCTCTG
AGGGCACGTTATCTGACTTTCCCCGGTTCTTGTCTGAGCGAGTCAGCACCTTATTGTCAATTGAGTCGTC
TTTGAGGAAGCTCTGAGGGACGATGTGGTCCACGTCGTAGTCTGAGAGCCTGTTGATATCAAGCTCTTGG
TCCACATACATATCGCGTCCATTTTGAAGGTAGTACAGATAGAGCTTCTCATTCTGAAGCTGGGTGTTTT
CCACCGGGTGCTCTTTAAGGATCTGTGACCCGAGCTCCTTAATCCCTTCCTCAATTCTTTTCATCCGCTC
CCTGCTGTTCTTCTGTCCCTTCTGGGTAGTCTGGTTTTCCCTGGCCATCTCGATGACAATGTTCTCTGGT
TTATGGCGACCCATCACCTTGACCAGCTCGTCCACGACTTTCACGGTCTGGAGAATACCCTTCTTAATAG
CGGGTGAACCAGCCAGATTTGCGATATGCTCGTGCAGTGAGTCACCTTGTCCAGACACTTGGGCCTTCTG
GATGTCCTCCTTAAAGGTCAGGGAATCATCATGGATAAGTTGCATGAAGTTGCGATTAGCGAATCCGTCG
CTCTTAAGGAAATCAAGAATGGTCTTTCCGCTCTGTTTGTCCCGGATTCCGTTGATGAGTTTGCGGCTAA
GGCGTCCCCATCCGGTATATCTTCTCCGTTTAAGTTGCTTCATCACTTTATCGTCGAACAGATGGGCGTA
GGTCTTAAGCCTCTCCTCGATCATTTCCCGGTCCTCGAACAGAGTGAGAGTCAGGACAATGTCCTCAAGG
ATGTCCTCTTTCTCCTCATTGTCCAGAAAATCCTTGTCCTTGATGATCTTAAGCAGATCATGGTAGGTAC
CCAGGCTTGCGTTGAACCGATCTTCGACCCCGCTAATCTCCACAGAGTCGAAGCATTCAATTTTCTTGAA
ATAGTCCTCCTTCAGCTGCTTCACGGTCACCTTTCTATTGGTCTTGAACAGAAGGTCCACAATTGCCTTC
TTTTGTTCGCCTGACAGGAATGCGGGCTTCCTCATCCCTTCGGTGACATATTTCACCTTGGTCAGCTCGT
TGTACACGGTAAAGTACTCGTAGAGCAGGGAATGTTTCGGCAGGACCTTCTCATTGGGGAGGTTCTTATC
GAAGTTAGTCATCCGTTCGATGAATGACTGAGCGCTGGCTCCCTTGTCCACCACCTCTTCGAAGTTCCAG
GGAGTGATAGTTTCTTCTGACTTTCTGGTCATCCAAGCAAACCGGCTATTTCCTCTGGCGAGGGGTCCCA
CGTAGTAGGGGATGCGGAAAGTGAGAATTTTCTCAATCTTCTCCCTGTTGTCCTTAAGAAAGGGGTAGAA
GTCCTCTTGGCGCCGAAGGATGGCGTGAAGCTCCCCAAGATGGATCTGGTGGGGAATGCTCCCATTGTCG
AAAGTGCGCTGCTTCCGCAGCAGATCCTCCCGATTCAGTTTCACGAGGAGCTCTTCGGTGCCGTCCATCT
TCTCAAGGATAGGTTTGATAAACTTATAAAATTCCTCTTGGGAGGCACCTCCGTCGATGTAGCCGGCGTA
TCCATTCTTTGACTGGTCAAAGAAGATTTCCTTGTACTTCTCCGGAAGCTGCTGCCGGACGAGTGCCTTA
AGCAGGGTCAGGTCCTGGTGGTGCTCATCATACCGCTTAATCATTGAAGCTGAAAGAGGGGCCTTGGTGA
TTTCAGTGTTCACGCGGAGAATGTCAGACAGCAGGATGGCGTCAGAAAGATTCTTAGCAGCAAGGAAAAG
GTCGGCGTATTGGTCACCGATCTGGGCCAGGAGGTTGTCGAGATCGTCATCATAGGTGTCCTTGGACAGT
TGCAGCTTGGCATCCTCTGCCAGGTCGAAATTAGACTTGAAATTGGGAGTCAGCCCAAGTGAAAGAGCAA
TCAGGTTCCCGAACAGTCCATTTTTCTTTTCACCCGGCAGCTGAGCGATAAGATTCTCAAGTCTGCGGCT
CTTTGACAGCCGGGCTGACAGAATGGCCTTGGCATCGACTCCGCTTGCATTGATGGGGTTCTCTTCAAAG
AGCTGGTTGTAAGTCTGCACCAGCTGGATGAACAGTTTATCCACATCGCTATTGTCAGGATTGAGGTCGC
CCTCGATCAGGAAGTGGCCTCTGAACTTAATCATGTGGGCCAGGGCCAGGTAGATAAGCCGGAGGTCTGC
CTTGTCGGTTGAGTCCACCAGCTTTTTGCGAAGATGGTAGATGGTTGGGTATTTCTCGTGATAGGCCACC
TCGTCGACGATATTACCGAAGATGGGATGCCGTTCATGCTTCTTATCCTCTTCCACGAGGAATGATTCTT
CCAGCCTATGGAAGAAGCTGTCGTCGACCTTTGCCATTTCGTTGGAGAATATCTCTTGAAGGTAACAAAT
CCGGTTCTTCCTCCTGGTGTACCGCCGTCTAGCAGTCCGCTTGAGGCGGGTTGCTTCAGCGGTCTCCCCT
GAATCAAAGAGGAGAGCTCCGATCAGATTTTTCTTGATGGAATGCCGGTCGGTGTTCCCGAGCACCTTGA
ACTTCTTAGAGGGCACCTTGTACTCGTCAGTGATGACGGCCCACCCGACGCTATTAGTCCCGATGTCCAG
TCCGATAGAATACTTCTTGTCCATGGTGGCGAGATCTAATTCGATCCATATCAGATCTTTTGTTTGTTTA
TGTGTGTTTATTCGAAACTAAGTTCTTGGTGTTTTAAAACTAAAAAAAAGACTAACTATAAAAGTAGAAT
TTAAGAAGTTTAAGAAATAGATTTACAGAATTACAATCAATACCTACCGTCTTTATATACTTATTAGTCA
AGTAGGGGAATAATTTCAGGGAACTGGTTTCAACCTTTTTTTTCAGCTTTTTCCAAATCAGAGAGAGCAG
AAGGTAATAGAAGGTGTAAGAAAATGAGATAGATACATGCGTGGGTCAATTGCCTTGTGTCATCATTTAC
TCCAGGCAGGTTGCATCACTCCATTGAGGTTGTGCCCGTTTTTTGCCTGTTTGTGCCCCTGTTCTCTGTA
GTTGCGCTAAGAGAATGGACCTATGAACTGATGGTTGGTGAAGAAAACAATATTTTGGTGCTGGGATTCT
TTTTTTTTCTGGATGCCAGCTTAAAAAGCGGGCTCCATTATATTTAGTGGATGCCAGGAATAAACTGTTC
ACCCAGACACCTACGATGTTATATATTCTGTGTAACCCGCCCCCTATTTTGGGCATGTACGGGTTACAGC
AGAATTAAAAGGCTAATTTTTTGACTAAATAAAGTTAGGAAAATCACTACTATTAATTATTTACGTATTC
TTTGAAATGGCAGTATTGATAATGATAAACTCGAACTGACTAGTAGACTGAATTCGATATCAAGCTTATC
GATACCGTCGACCTCGAGGGGGGGCCCGGTACCCAATTCGCCCTATAGTGAGTCGTATTACGCGCGCTCA
CTGGCCGTCGTTTTACAACGTCGTGACTGGGAAAACCCTGGCGTTACCCAACTTAATCGCCTTGCAGCAC
ATCCCCCTTTCGCCAGCTGGCGTAATAGCGAAGAGGCCCGCACCGATCGCCCTTCCCAACAGTTGCGCAG
CCTGAATGGCGAATGG
[124 nt withheld, positions 5827-5950]
C
[91 nt withheld, positions 5952-6042]
A
[49 nt withheld, positions 6044-6092]
CCTTTGACGTTGGAGTCCACGTTCTTT
[37 nt withheld, positions 6120-6156]
ACCCTATCTCGGTCTATTCTTTTGATTTATAAGGGATTTTGCCGATTTCGGCCTATTGGTTAAAAAATGA
GCTGATTTAACAAAAATTTAACGCGAATTTTAACAAAATATTAACGCTTACAATTTCCTGATGCGGTATT
TTCTCCTTACGCATCTGTGCGGTATTTCACACCGCATAGGGTAATAACTGATATAATTAAATTGAAGCTC
TAATTTGTGAGTTTAGTATACATGCATTTACTTATAATACAGTTTTTTAGTTTTGCTGGCCGCATCTTCT
CAAATATGCTTCCCAGCCTGCTTTTCTGTAACGTTCACCCTCTACCTTAGCATCCCTTCCCTTTGCAAAT
AGTCCTCTTCCAACAATAATAATGTCAGATCCTGTAGAGACCACATCATCCACGGTTCTATACTGTTGAC
CCAATGCGTCTCCCTTGTCATCTAAACCCACACCGGGTGTCATAATCAACCAATCGTAACCTTCATCTCT
TCCACCCATGTCTCTTTGAGCAATAAAGCCGATAACAAAATCTTTGTCGCTCTTCGCAATGTCAACAGTA
CCCTTAGTATATTCTCCAGTAGATAGGGAGCCCTTGCATGACAATTCTGCTAACATCAAAAGGCCTCTAG
GTTCCTTTGTTACTTCTTCTGCCGCCTGCTTCAAACCGCTAACAATACCTGGGCCCACCACACCGTGTGC
ATTCGTAATGTCTGCCCATTCTGCTATTCTGTATACACCCGCAGAGTACTGCAATTTGACTGTATTACCA
ATGTCAGCAAATTTTCTGTCTTCGAAGAGTAAAAAATTGTACTTGGCGGATAATGCCTTTAGCGGCTTAA
CTGTGCCCTCCATGGAAAAATCAGTCAAGATATCCACATGTGTTTTTAGTAAACAAATTTTGGGACCTAA
TGCTTCAACTAACTCCAGTAATTCCTTGGTGGTACGAACATCCAATGAAGCACACAAGTTTGTTTGCTTT
TCGTGCATGATATTAAATAGCTTGGCAGCAACAGGACTAGGATGAGTAGCAGCACGTTCCTTATATGTAG
CTTTCGACATGATTTATCTTCGTTTCCTGCAGGTTTTTGTTCTGTGCAGTTGGGTTAAGAATACTGGGCA
ATTTCATGTTTCTTCAACACTACATATGCGTATATATACCAATCTAAGTCTGTGCTCCTTCCTTCGTTCT
TCCTTCTGTTCGGAGATTACCGAATCAAAAAAATTTCAAGGAAACCGAAATCAAAAAAAAGAATAAAAAA
AAAATGATGAATTGAAAAGGTGGTATGGTGCACTCTCAGTACAATCTGCTCTGATGCCGCATAGTTAAGC
CAGCCCCGACACCCGCCAACACCCGCTGACGCGCCCTGACGGGCTTGTCTGCTCCCGGCATCCGCTTACA
GACAAGCTGTGACCGTCTCCGGGAGCTGCATGTGTCAGAGGTTTTCACCGTCATCACCGAAACGCGCGAG
ACGAAAGGGCCTCGTGATACGCCTATTTTTATAGGTTAATGTCATGATAATAATGGTTTCTTAGTATGAT
CCAATATCAAAGGAAATGATAGCATTGAAGGATGAGACTAATCCAATTGAGGAGTGGCAGCATATAGAAC
AGCTAAAGGGTAGTGCTGAAGGAAGCATACGATACCCCGCATGGAATGGGATAATATCACAGGAGGTACT
AGACTACCTTTCATCCTACATAAATAGACGCATATAAGTACGCATTTAAGCATAAACACGCACTATGCCG
TTCTTCTCATGTATATATATATACAGGCAACACGCAGATATAGGTGCGACGTGAACAGTGAGCTGTATGT
GCGCAGCTCGCGTTGCATTTTCGGAAGCGCTCGTTTTCGGAAACGCTTTGAAGTTCCTATTCCGAAGTTC
CTATTCTCTAGAAAGTATAGGAACTTCAGAGCGCTTTTGAAAACCAAAAGCGCTCTGAAGACGCACTTTC
AAAAAACCAAAAACGCACCGGACTGTAACGAGCTACTAAAATATTGCGAATACCGCTTCCACAAACATTG
CTCAAAAGTATCTCTTTGCTATATATCTCTGTGCTATATCCCTATATAACCTACCCATCCACCTTTCGCT
CCTTGAACTTGCATCTAAACTCGACCTCTACATTTTTTATGTTTATCTCTAGTATTACTCTTTAGACAAA
AAAATTGTAGTAAGAACTATTCATAGAGTGAATCGAAAACAATACGAAAATGTAAACATTTCCTATACGT
AGTATATAGAGACAAAATAGAAGAAACCGTTCATAATTTTCTGACCAATGAAGAATCATCAACGCTATCA
CTTTCTGTTCACAAAGTATGCGCAATCCACATCGGTATAGAATATAATCGGGGATGCCTTTATCTTGAAA
AAATGCACCCGCAGCTTCGCTAGTAATCAGTAAACGCGGGAAGTGGAGTCAGGCTTTTTTTATGGAAGAG
AAAATAGACACCAAAGTAGCCTTCTTCTAACCTTAACGGACCTACAGTGCAAAAAGTTATCAAGAGACTG
CATTATAGAGCGCACAAAGGAGAAAAAAAGTAATCTAAGATGCTTTGTTAGAAAAATAGCGCTCTCGGGA
TGCATTTTTGTAGAACAAAAAAGAAGTATAGATTCTTTGTTGGTAAAATAGCGCTCTCGCGTTGCATTTC
TGTTCTGTAAAAATGCAGCTCAGATTCTTTGTTTGAAAAATTAGCGCTCTCGCGTTGCATTTTTGTTTTA
CAAAAATGAAGCACAGATTCTTCGTTGGTAAAATAGCGCTTTCGCGTTGCATTTCTGTTCTGTAAAAATG
CAGCTCAGATTCTTTGTTTGAAAAATTAGCGCTCTCGCGTTGCATTTTTGTTCTACAAAATGAAGCACAG
ATGCTTCGTTCAGGTGGCACTTTTCGGGGAAATGTGCGCGGAACCCCTATTTGTTTATTTTTCTAAATAC
ATTCAAATATGTATCCGCTCATGAGACAATAACCCTGATAAATGCTTCAATAATATTGAAAAAGGAAGAG
TATGAGTATTCAACATTTCCGTGTCGCCCTTATTCCCTTTTTTGCGGCATTTTGCCTTCCTGTTTTTGCT
CACCCAGAAACGCTGGTGAAAGTAAAAGATGCTGAAGATCAGTTGGGTGCACGAGTGGGTTACATCGAAC
TGGATCTCAACAGCGGTAAGATCCTTGAGAGTTTTCGCCCCGAAGAACGTTTTCCAATGATGAGCACTTT
TAAAGTTCTGCTATGTGGCGCGGTATTATCCCGTATTGACGCCGGGCAAGAGCAACTCGGTCGCCGCATA
CACTATTCTCAGAATGACTTGGTTGAGTACTCACCAGTCACAGAAAAGCATCTTACGGATGGCATGACAG
TAAGAGAATTATGCAGTGCTGCCATAACCATGAGTGATAACACTGCGGCCAACTTACTTCTGACAACGAT
CGGAGGACCGAAGGAGCTAACCGCTTTTTTGCACAACATGGGGGATCATGTAACTCGCCTTGATCGTTGG
GAACCGGAGCTGAATGAAGCCATACCAAACGACGAGCGTGACACCACGATGCCTGTAGCAATGGCAACAA
CGTTGCGCAAACTATTAACTGGCGAACTACTTACTCTAGCTTCCCGGCAACAATTAATAGACTGGATGGA
GGCGGATAAAGTTGCAGGACCACTTCTGCGCTCGGCCCTTCCGGCTGGCTGGTTTATTGCTGATAAATCT
GGAGCCGGTGAGCGTGGGTCTCGCGGTATCATTGCAGCACTGGGGCCAGATGGTAAGCCCTCCCGTATCG
TAGTTATCTACACGACGGGGAGTCAGGCAACTATGGATGAACGAAATAGACAGATCGCTGAGATAGGTGC
CTCACTGATTAAGCATTGGTAACTGTCAGACCAAGTTTACTCATATATACTTTAGATTGATTTAAAACTT
CATTTTTAATTTAAAAGGATCTAGGTGAAGATCCTTTTTGATAATCTCATGACCAAAATCCCTTAACGTG
AGTTTTCGTTCCACTGAGCGTCAGACCCCGTAGAAAAGATCAAAGGATCTTCTTGAGATCCTTTTTTTCT
GCGCGTAATCTGCTGCTTGCAAACAAAAAAACCACCGCTACCAGCGGTGGTTTGTTTGCCGGATCAAGAG
CTACCAACTCTTTTTCCGAAGGTAACTGGCTTCAGCAGAGCGCAGATACCAAATACTGTTCTTCTAGTGT
AGCCGTAGTTAGGCCACCACTTCAAGAACTCTGTAGCACCGCCTACATACCTCGCTCTGCTAATCCTGTT
ACCAGTGGCTGCTGCCAGTGGCGATAAGTCGTGTCTTACCGGGTTGGACTCAAGACGATAGTTACCGGAT
AAGGCGCAGCGGTCGGGCTGAACGGGGGGTTCGTGCACACAGCCCAGCTTGGAGCGAACGACCTACACCG
AACTGAGATACCTACAGCGTGAGCTATGAGAAAGCGCCACGCTTCCCGAAGGGAGAAAGGCGGACAGGTA
TCCGGTAAGCGGCAGGGTCGGAACAGGAGAGCGCACGAGGGAGCTTCCAGGGGGAAACGCCTGGTATCTT
TATAGTCCTGTCGGGTTTCGCCACCTCTGACTTGAGCGTCGATTTTTGTGATGCTCGTCAGGGGGGCGGA
GCCTATGGAAAAACGCCAGCAACGCGGCCTTTTTACGGTTCCTGGCCTTTTGCTGGCCTTTTGCTCACAT
GTTCTTTCCTGCGTTATCCCCTGATTCTGTGGATAACCGTATTACCGCCTTTGAGTGAGCTGATACCGCT
CGCCGCAGCCGAACGACCGAGCGCAGCGAGTCAGTGAGCGAGGAAGCGGAAGAGCGCCCAATACGCAAAC
CGCCTCTCCCCGCGCGTTGGCCGATTCATTAATGCAGCTGGCACGACAGGTTTCCCGACTGGAAAGCGGG
CAGTGAGCGCAACGCAATTAATGTGAGTTAGCTCACTCATTAGGCACCCCAGGCTTTACACTTTATGCTT
CCGGCTCGTATGTTGTGTGGAATTGTGAGCGGATAACAATTTCACACAGGAAACAGCTATGACCATGATT
ACGCCAAGCGCGCAATTAACCCTCACTAAAGGGAACAAAAGCTGGAGCTCCACCGCGGACAA
